>Addgene plasmid #17082 | ZE41 Dapper-1 pCS2P+ | addgene partial sequence | sequence record 22886 | SP6 5'-ATTTAGGTGACACTATAG-3'
GCACCATGCTGGTGTGCAGGGATTATTGCACGCTCATGATGCGGGATCGGAAGGAATGCGACGCGCGCTG
CTGTCGGGACGGCGAAGGGGAACGGGTTCGAGCCCGGGAGCGCTTGGACGCCACTGTCGCGGGACTGACC
GAGCTGGAGTACTTGAGGCAGAGGCAGGAGCTGCTGGTCAGGAGTGTGTTGAGCTGTCCAGAGGCTGCAG
GACGAGACAAACCCTGCCTGACAGTGGACGACAGCTATCTGAACACTGAAGAGAAACTTCTGGAGGAGAA
TATTTTGTTGCTTAGGAAACAGTTGAACTGCCTCAGGAGGCGAGACGCAGGTTTGATTAACCAGCTCCAG
GAATTAGACCGACAGATCAGTGACCTGCGGCTGGACACTGAGACTTCGCATGAACATGTGGAAACCGACA
GCCGGCCAAGCTCTGGCTTTTACGACTTAAGCGACGGTGCTTCAGGATCCCTCTCCAATTCCTCCAACTC
TGTGTTCAGCGAGTGTTTGTCCAGTTGTCGTTCCACCACCTGCCTGTGCACCCCCCTCGACACCTCGCTC
TGTGCCTCAGAGGGAAGGCTTAAGCCTGCAGATGATCCGGGCAGTTGTGCTGAGTGTGATTGCCATTGTG
AAGACTCCAGTTCTGGAACAGTTCGCAGGTCTCTTTCTGCTTCCTACTCCCCTTCCCCGGATAGCTCCTG
CGATGGCATTTCCAAATTTCACTGTGACCTAATTGCCAAAAATGGTAATGATGTTTACCGGTACCCCAGC
CCTCTCCATGCGGTGGCTGTCC
