[The description below was written by a language model from this plasmid's Addgene catalogue record.]
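Description:
ZE41 Dapper-1 pCS2P+ is a zebrafish expression plasmid carrying the Danio rerio Dapper-1 coding sequence (Dpr1; gene symbol dact1, also known as frodo1) in the CS2P+ backbone, a member of the pCS2 family of vectors of about 4.1 kb without insert. It is propagated in standard E. coli cloning strains under ampicillin selection. The record lists the copy number as unknown and does not describe the origin of replication. The insert was placed between the ClaI and XbaI sites of the polylinker by restriction cloning, and it is not recorded whether those sites survive. No epitope tag or reporter fusion is mentioned, and the insert size is not given.

SP6 and T7 primer sites flank the insert, with SP6 on the 5′ side. The depositor notes that functional synthetic RNA is made by linearising the plasmid with NotI downstream of the insert and transcribing from the SP6 promoter, so the main intended use is in vitro synthesis of sense mRNA, typically for microinjection into embryos for gain-of-function experiments. Vectors of the pCS2 family generally also carry a eukaryotic promoter and polyadenylation signal that allow direct expression from the DNA, but no feature table accompanies this entry, so these elements cannot be confirmed here.

Dapper-1 is described in the record as a Dishevelled-associated protein. The construct comes from a study showing that zebrafish Dapper1 and Dapper2 play distinct roles in Wnt-mediated developmental processes, which makes it a tool for examining Wnt signalling during early zebrafish development.
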