Addgene plasmid #17082: ZE41 Dapper-1 pCS2P+
Depositing lab: Randall Moon. Depositing organization: University of Washington. Publication: Zebrafish Dapper1 and Dapper2 play distinct roles in Wnt-mediated developmental processes. Waxman JS, Hocking AM, Stoick CL, Moon RT. Development. 2004 Dec. 131(23):5909-21. 10.1242/dev.01520 PubMed 15539487.
Backbone
  Vector backbone: CS2P+
  Backbone size w/o insert (bp): 4100
  Vector type: Zebrafish Expression
Growth in bacteria
  Bacterial resistance: Ampicillin, 100 μg/mL
  Growth temperature: 37°C
  Growth strain: DH5alpha
  Copy number: Unknown
Gene/Insert
  Gene/Insert name: Dapper-1 (alt name: Dpr1)
  Species: D. rerio (zebrafish)
  Entrez Gene: dact1 (a.k.a. dpr1, frd1, frodo1, dapper1, MGC152821)
  Cloning method: Restriction Enzyme; 5′ cloning site ClaI (unknown if destroyed); 3′ cloning site XbaI (unknown if destroyed)
  Sequencing primers: 5′ SP6; 3′ T7
Terms and licenses: Academic/Nonprofit Terms; Industry Terms: Not Available to Industry
Depositor comments: Dishevelled associated protein. cloned into Cla1/Xba1 sites. Species of Sequence Origin: zebrafish. Notes for Use: For functional synthetic RNA cut NotI, transcribe SP6. Reference: Waxman JS, Hocking AM, Stoick CL, Moon RT. Zebrafish Dapper1 and Dapper2 play distinct roles in Wnt-mediated developmental processes. Development. 2004 Dec;131(23):5909-21.
How to cite: ZE41 Dapper-1 pCS2P+ was a gift from Randall Moon (Addgene plasmid # 17082 ; http://n2t.net/addgene:17082 ; RRID:Addgene_17082)
